Addgene plasmid #31614: FuPick-shRNA
Depositing lab: Robert Malenka. Depositing organization: Stanford University. Publication: Calcium binding to PICK1 is essential for the intracellular retention of AMPA receptors underlying long-term depression. Citri A, Bhattacharyya S, Ma C, Morishita W, Fang S, Rizo J, Malenka RC. J Neurosci. 2010 Dec 8. 30(49):16437-52. 10.1523/JNEUROSCI.4478-10.2010 PubMed 21147983.
Backbone
  Vector backbone: FUGW+H
  Backbone size w/o insert (bp): 9000
  Vector type: Mammalian Expression, Lentiviral, RNAi
Growth in bacteria
  Bacterial resistance: Ampicillin, 100 μg/mL
  Growth temperature: 37°C
  Growth strain: Stbl3
  Growth instructions: Stbl3
  Copy number: High Copy
Gene/Insert
  Gene/Insert name: PICK1 shRNA (alt name: Pick1)
  Species: R. norvegicus (rat)
  Entrez Gene: Pick1 (a.k.a. Prkcabp)
  Tag / fusion protein: GFP (N terminal on backbone)
  Cloning method: Restriction Enzyme
  Sequencing primers: 5′ H1
Terms and licenses: Academic/Nonprofit Terms; Industry Terms: Not Available to Industry
Depositor comments: PICK1 shRNA: CTATGAGTACCGCCTTATCCT
How to cite: FuPick-shRNA was a gift from Robert Malenka (Addgene plasmid # 31614 ; http://n2t.net/addgene:31614 ; RRID:Addgene_31614)
