[The description below was written by a language model from this plasmid's Addgene catalogue record and pLannotate feature annotations shown in this document.]
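Description:
FuPick-shRNA is an HIV-1-based lentiviral RNAi vector built on the FUGW+H backbone, a FUGW derivative that carries an added H1 promoter cassette. It is designed to knock down rat PICK1 (Pick1, also called Prkcabp) in mammalian cells. In bacteria the plasmid replicates from a high-copy ColE1/pUC-type origin and is selected with ampicillin through the bla gene. An f1 origin is also annotated, together with an SV40/EM7-driven BleoR (Zeocin resistance) cassette that lies outside the viral genome.

The transfer-vector region begins with a CMV enhancer/promoter fused to a truncated 5' LTR, which drives production of the genomic RNA in packaging cells. It is followed by the Ψ packaging signal with a partial gag sequence, the RRE for Rev-dependent nuclear export, and the cPPT/CTS element. Two expression units sit downstream. The first is a human H1 RNA polymerase III promoter that transcribes the PICK1-targeting short hairpin RNA. The second is a human ubiquitin C promoter driving EGFP, which marks transduced cells, and a WPRE after it enhances transcript expression. The cassette ends in a truncated 3' LTR and a bGH polyadenylation signal. The catalogue lists GFP as an N-terminal tag on the backbone, but no fused coding sequence is annotated after EGFP, so here it appears to act as a free reporter. Several small annotated fragments, such as the TPGI promoter, lacZα and nef pieces, are probably cloning remnants or spurious matches.

The associated publication concerns PICK1, calcium binding and the intracellular retention of AMPA receptors during long-term depression. This points to use of the vector for lentiviral depletion of endogenous PICK1, with infected cells identified by fluorescence.
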