Features (pLannotate 1.2.2; 37 found; start..end, strand, type, name):
     31..83      -  misc_feature   bom (fragment): basis of mobility region from pBR322
    238..617     +  enhancer       CMV enhancer: human cytomegalovirus immediate early enhancer
    618..817     +  promoter       CMV promoter: human cytomegalovirus (CMV) immediate early promoter
    835..1015    +  LTR            5' LTR (truncated): truncated 5' long terminal repeat (LTR) from HIV-1
   1062..1187    +  misc_feature   HIV-1 Ψ: packaging signal of human immunodeficiency virus type 1
   1171..1534    +  CDS            HIV-1 gag (fragment): gag protein from human immunodeficiency virus 1; gag
   1680..1913    +  misc_feature   RRE: The Rev response element (RRE) of HIV-1 allows for Rev-dependent mRNA export from the nucleus to the cytoplasm.
   2290..2390    +  CDS            Rev (fragment): human immunodeficiency virus 1 (HIV-1) Rev protein; rev; enhances nuclear export of unspliced and incompletely spliced viral mRNAs
   2440..2557    +  misc_feature   cPPT/CTS: central polypurine tract and central termination sequence of HIV-1
   2632..2656    +  misc_feature   MCS (fragment): pBluescript multiple cloning site
   2655..2856    +  promoter       H1 promoter (fragment): human H1 RNA promoter
   2855..2875    +  promoter       TPGI promoter (fragment): S. cerevisiae GAL1 promoter modified to contain two copies of the tet operator (Ellis et al., 2009)
   3010..3028    -  promoter       T7 promoter: promoter for bacteriophage T7 RNA polymerase
   3031..3152    +  CDS            lacZα (fragment): LacZα fragment of β-galactosidase; lacZ fragment
   3176..4386    +  promoter       UbC promoter: human ubiquitin C promoter
   4397..4414    -  misc_feature   MCS (fragment): pUC18/19 multiple cloning site
   4410..4459    +  promoter       UbC promoter (fragment): human ubiquitin C promoter
   4490..5209    +  CDS            EGFP: the original enhanced GFP (Yang et al., 1996) mammalian codon-optimized
   5226..5250    +  misc_feature   MCS (fragment): pBluescript multiple cloning site
   5250..5838    +  misc_feature   WPRE: woodchuck hepatitis virus posttranscriptional regulatory element
   5775..6356    +  CDS            nef (fragment): NEF_HV1H2 - Experimental evidence at protein level: Swiss-Prot protein existence level 1. Extracellular Nef protein targets CD4(+) T-lymphocytes for apoptosis by interacting with CXCR4 surface receptors. From Human immunodeficiency virus type 1 group M subtype B (isolate HXB2) (HIV-1).
   6363..6543    +  LTR            5' LTR (truncated): truncated 5' long terminal repeat (LTR) from HIV-1
   6575..6799    +  polyA_signal   bGH poly(A) signal: bovine growth hormone polyadenylation signal
   6803..6824    +  promoter       SV40 promoter (fragment): SV40 enhancer and early promoter
   6845..7273    +  rep_origin     f1 ori (sequence partly withheld): f1 bacteriophage origin of replication; arrow indicates direction of (+) strand synthesis
   7287..7616    +  promoter       SV40 promoter: SV40 enhancer and early promoter
   7664..7711    +  promoter       EM7 promoter: synthetic bacterial promoter&nbsp
   7730..8104    +  CDS            BleoR: antibiotic-binding protein; Sh ble from Streptoalloteichus hindustanus; confers resistance to bleomycin, phleomycin, and Zeocin™
   8114..8239    +  CDS            ble (fragment): BLE_KLEPN - Experimental evidence at protein level: Swiss-Prot protein existence level 1. Binding protein with a strong affinity to the bleomycin family of antibiotics. Binds to CL990; an antimitotic-antibiotic compound. From Klebsiella pneumoniae.
   8234..8355    +  polyA_signal   SV40 poly(A) signal: SV40 polyadenylation signal
   8428..8444    -  protein_bind   lac operator: The lac repressor binds to the lac operator to inhibit transcription in E. coli. This inhibition can be relieved by adding lactose or isopropyl-β-D-thiogalactopyranoside (IPTG). lac repressor encoded by lacI
   8452..8482    -  promoter       lac promoter: promoter for the E. coli lac operon
   8497..8518    -  protein_bind   CAP binding site: CAP binding activates transcription in the presence of cAMP. E. coli catabolite activator protein
   8531..8623    -  CDS            lacI (fragment): lac repressor; lacI; The lac repressor binds to the lac operator to inhibit transcription in E. coli. This inhibition can be relieved by adding lactose or isopropyl-β-D-thiogalactopyranoside (IPTG).
   8806..9394    -  rep_origin     ori: high-copy-number ColE1/pMB1/pBR322/pUC origin of replication
   9565..10425   -  CDS            AmpR: β-lactamase; bla; confers resistance to ampicillin, carbenicillin, and related antibiotics
  10426..10530   -  promoter       AmpR promoter: bla
>Addgene plasmid #31614 | FuPick-shRNA | depositor full sequence | sequence record 14496 | Author sequence
GTCGACGGATCGGGAGATCTCCCGATCCCCTATGGTGCACTCTCAGTACAATCTGCTCTGATGCCGCATA
GTTAAGCCAGTATCTGCTCCCTGCTTGTGTGTTGGAGGTCGCTGAGTAGTGCGCGAGCAAAATTTAAGCT
ACAACAAGGCAAGGCTTGACCGACAATTGCATGAAGAATCTGCTTAGGGTTAGGCGTTTTGCGCTGCTTC
GCGATGTACGGGCCAGATATACGCGTTGACATTGATTATTGACTAGTTATTAATAGTAATCAATTACGGG
GTCATTAGTTCATAGCCCATATATGGAGTTCCGCGTTACATAACTTACGGTAAATGGCCCGCCTGGCTGA
CCGCCCAACGACCCCCGCCCATTGACGTCAATAATGACGTATGTTCCCATAGTAACGCCAATAGGGACTT
TCCATTGACGTCAATGGGTGGAGTATTTACGGTAAACTGCCCACTTGGCAGTACATCAAGTGTATCATAT
GCCAAGTACGCCCCCTATTGACGTCAATGACGGTAAATGGCCCGCCTGGCATTATGCCCAGTACATGACC
TTATGGGACTTTCCTACTTGGCAGTACATCTACGTATTAGTCATCGCTATTACCATGGTGATGCGGTTTT
GGCAGTACATCAATGGGCGTGGATAGCGGTTTGACTCACGGGGATTTCCAAGTCTCCACCCCATTGACGT
CAATGGGAGTTTGTTTTGGCACCAAAATCAACGGGACTTTCCAAAATGTCGTAACAACTCCGCCCCATTG
ACGCAAATGGGCGGTAGGCGTGTACGGTGGGAGGTCTATATAAGCAGCGCGTTTTGCCTGTACTGGGTCT
CTCTGGTTAGACCAGATCTGAGCCTGGGAGCTCTCTGGCTAACTAGGGAACCCACTGCTTAAGCCTCAAT
AAAGCTTGCCTTGAGTGCTTCAAGTAGTGTGTGCCCGTCTGTTGTGTGACTCTGGTAACTAGAGATCCCT
CAGACCCTTTTAGTCAGTGTGGAAAATCTCTAGCAGTGGCGCCCGAACAGGGACTTGAAAGCGAAAGGGA
AACCAGAGGAGCTCTCTCGACGCAGGACTCGGCTTGCTGAAGCGCGCACGGCAAGAGGCGAGGGGCGGCG
ACTGGTGAGTACGCCAAAAATTTTGACTAGCGGAGGCTAGAAGGAGAGAGATGGGTGCGAGAGCGTCAGT
ATTAAGCGGGGGAGAATTAGATCGCGATGGGAAAAAATTCGGTTAAGGCCAGGGGGAAAGAAAAAATATA
AATTAAAACATATAGTATGGGCAAGCAGGGAGCTAGAACGATTCGCAGTTAATCCTGGCCTGTTAGAAAC
ATCAGAAGGCTGTAGACAAATACTGGGACAGCTACAACCATCCCTTCAGACAGGATCAGAAGAACTTAGA
TCATTATATAATACAGTAGCAACCCTCTATTGTGTGCATCAAAGGATAGAGATAAAAGACACCAAGGAAG
CTTTAGACAAGATAGAGGAAGAGCAAAACAAAAGTAAGACCACCGCACAGCAAGCGGCCGCTGATCTTCA
GACCTGGAGGAGGAGATATGAGGGACAATTGGAGAAGTGAATTATATAAATATAAAGTAGTAAAAATTGA
ACCATTAGGAGTAGCACCCACCAAGGCAAAGAGAAGAGTGGTGCAGAGAGAAAAAAGAGCAGTGGGAATA
GGAGCTTTGTTCCTTGGGTTCTTGGGAGCAGCAGGAAGCACTATGGGCGCAGCGTCAATGACGCTGACGG
TACAGGCCAGACAATTATTGTCTGGTATAGTGCAGCAGCAGAACAATTTGCTGAGGGCTATTGAGGCGCA
ACAGCATCTGTTGCAACTCACAGTCTGGGGCATCAAGCAGCTCCAGGCAAGAATCCTGGCTGTGGAAAGA
TACCTAAAGGATCAACAGCTCCTGGGGATTTGGGGTTGCTCTGGAAAACTCATTTGCACCACTGCTGTGC
CTTGGAATGCTAGTTGGAGTAATAAATCTCTGGAACAGATTTGGAATCACACGACCTGGATGGAGTGGGA
CAGAGAAATTAACAATTACACAAGCTTAATACACTCCTTAATTGAAGAATCGCAAAACCAGCAAGAAAAG
AATGAACAAGAATTATTGGAATTAGATAAATGGGCAAGTTTGTGGAATTGGTTTAACATAACAAATTGGC
TGTGGTATATAAAATTATTCATAATGATAGTAGGAGGCTTGGTAGGTTTAAGAATAGTTTTTGCTGTACT
TTCTATAGTGAATAGAGTTAGGCAGGGATATTCACCATTATCGTTTCAGACCCACCTCCCAACCCCGAGG
GGACCCGACAGGCCCGAAGGAATAGAAGAAGAAGGTGGAGAGAGAGACAGAGACAGATCCATTCGATTAG
TGAACGGATCGGCACTGCGTGCGCCAATTCTGCAGACAAATGGCAGTATTCATCCACAATTTTAAAAGAA
AAGGGGGGATTGGGGGGTACAGTGCAGGGGAAAGAATAGTAGACATAATAGCAACAGACATACAAACTAA
AGAATTACAAAAACAAATTACAAAAATTCAAAATTTTCGGGTTTATTACAGGGACAGCAGAGATCCAGTT
TGGTTAATCGGAATTCGAACGCTGACGTCGACGGATCGGGAGATCCCCCGGGCTGCAGGAATTCGAACGC
TGACGTCATCAACCCGCTCCAAGGAATCGCGGGCCCAGTGTCACTAGGCGGGAACACCCAGCGCGCGTGC
GCCCTGGCAGGAAGATGGCTGTGAGGGACAGGGGAGTGGCGCCCTGCAATATTTGCATGTCGCTATGTGT
TCTGGGAAATCACCATAAACGTGAAATGTCTTTGGATTTGGGAATCTTATAAGTTCCCTATCAGTGATAG
GGATCCCTATGAGTACCGCCTTATCCTTTCAAGAGAAGGATAAGGCGGTACTCATAGTTTTCTAGCCCCA
AGGGCGAATTCTGCAGATATCCATCACACTGGCGGCCGCTCGAGCATGCATCTAGAGGGCCCAATTCGCC
CTATAGTGAGTCGTATTACAATTCACTGGCCGTCGTTTTACAACGTCGTGACTGGGAAAACCCTGGCGTT
ACCCAACTTAATCGCCTTGCAGCACATCCCCCTTTCGCCAGCTGGCGTAATAGCGAAGAGGCCCGCACCG
ATTAACCCGTGTCGGCTCCAGATCTGGCCTCCGCGCCGGGTTTTGGCGCCTCCCGCGGGCGCCCCCCTCC
TCACGGCGAGCGCTGCCACGTCAGACGAAGGGCGCAGGAGCGTTCCTGATCCTTCCGCCCGGACGCTCAG
GACAGCGGCCCGCTGCTCATAAGACTCGGCCTTAGAACCCCAGTATCAGCAGAAGGACATTTTAGGACGG
GACTTGGGTGACTCTAGGGCACTGGTTTTCTTTCCAGAGAGCGGAACAGGCGAGGAAAAGTAGTCCCTTC
TCGGCGATTCTGCGGAGGGATCTCCGTGGGGCGGTGAACGCCGATGATTATATAAGGACGCGCCGGGTGT
GGCACAGCTAGTTCCGTCGCAGCCGGGATTTGGGTCGCGGTTCTTGTTTGTGGATCGCTGTGATCGTCAC
TTGGTGAGTTGCGGGCTGCTGGGCTGGCCGGGGCTTTCGTGGCCGCCGGGCCGCTCGGTGGGACGGAAGC
GTGTGGAGAGACCGCCAAGGGCTGTAGTCTGGGTCCGCGAGCAAGGTTGCCCTGAACTGGGGGTTGGGGG
GAGCGCACAAAATGGCGGCTGTTCCCGAGTCTTGAATGGAAGACGCTTGTAAGGCGGGCTGTGAGGTCGT
TGAAACAAGGTGGGGGGCATGGTGGGCGGCAAGAACCCAAGGTCTTGAGGCCTTCGCTAATGCGGGAAAG
CTCTTATTCGGGTGAGATGGGCTGGGGCACCATCTGGGGACCCTGACGTGAAGTTTGTCACTGACTGGAG
AACTCGGGTTTGTCGTCTGGTTGCGGGGGCGGCAGTTATGCGGTGCCGTTGGGCAGTGCACCCGTACCTT
TGGGAGCGCGCGCCTCGTCGTGTCGTGACGTCACCCGTTCTGTTGGCTTATAATGCAGGGTGGGGCCACC
TGCCGGTAGGTGTGCGGTAGGCTTTTCTCCGTCGCAGGACGCAGGGTTCGGGCCTAGGGTAGGCTCTCCT
GAATCGACAGGCGCCGGACCTCTGGTGAGGGGAGGGATAAGTGAGGCGTCAGTTTCTTTGGTCGGTTTTA
TGTACCTATCTTCTTAAGTAGCTGAAGCTCCGGTTTTGAACTATGCGCTCGGGGTTGGCGAGTGTGTTTT
GTGAAGTTTTTTAGGCACCTTTTGAAATGTAATCATTTGGGTCAATATGTAATTTTCAGTGTTAGACTAG
TAAATTGTCCGCTAAATTCTGGCCGTTTTTGGCTTTTTTGTTAGACGAAGCTTGGGCTGCAGGTCGACTC
TAGAAAATTGTCCGCTAAATTCTGGCCGTTTTTGGCTTTTTTGTTAGACAGGATCGATCCCCGGGTACCG
GTCGCCACCATGGTGAGCAAGGGCGAGGAGCTGTTCACCGGGGTGGTGCCCATCCTGGTCGAGCTGGACG
GCGACGTAAACGGCCACAAGTTCAGCGTGTCCGGCGAGGGCGAGGGCGATGCCACCTACGGCAAGCTGAC
CCTGAAGTTCATCTGCACCACCGGCAAGCTGCCCGTGCCCTGGCCCACCCTCGTGACCACCCTGACCTAC
GGCGTGCAGTGCTTCAGCCGCTACCCCGACCACATGAAGCAGCACGACTTCTTCAAGTCCGCCATGCCCG
AAGGCTACGTCCAGGAGCGCACCATCTTCTTCAAGGACGACGGCAACTACAAGACCCGCGCCGAGGTGAA
GTTCGAGGGCGACACCCTGGTGAACCGCATCGAGCTGAAGGGCATCGACTTCAAGGAGGACGGCAACATC
CTGGGGCACAAGCTGGAGTACAACTACAACAGCCACAACGTCTATATCATGGCCGACAAGCAGAAGAACG
GCATCAAGGTGAACTTCAAGATCCGCCACAACATCGAGGACGGCAGCGTGCAGCTCGCCGACCACTACCA
GCAGAACACCCCCATCGGCGACGGCCCCGTGCTGCTGCCCGACAACCACTACCTGAGCACCCAGTCCGCC
CTGAGCAAAGACCCCAACGAGAAGCGCGATCACATGGTCCTGCTGGAGTTCGTGACCGCCGCCGGGATCA
CTCTCGGCATGGACGAGCTGTACAAGTAAAGCGGCCGCGACTCTAGAATTCGATATCAAGCTTATCGATA
ATCAACCTCTGGATTACAAAATTTGTGAAAGATTGACTGGTATTCTTAACTATGTTGCTCCTTTTACGCT
ATGTGGATACGCTGCTTTAATGCCTTTGTATCATGCTATTGCTTCCCGTATGGCTTTCATTTTCTCCTCC
TTGTATAAATCCTGGTTGCTGTCTCTTTATGAGGAGTTGTGGCCCGTTGTCAGGCAACGTGGCGTGGTGT
GCACTGTGTTTGCTGACGCAACCCCCACTGGTTGGGGCATTGCCACCACCTGTCAGCTCCTTTCCGGGAC
TTTCGCTTTCCCCCTCCCTATTGCCACGGCGGAACTCATCGCCGCCTGCCTTGCCCGCTGCTGGACAGGG
GCTCGGCTGTTGGGCACTGACAATTCCGTGGTGTTGTCGGGGAAATCATCGTCCTTTCCTTGGCTGCTCG
CCTGTGTTGCCACCTGGATTCTGCGCGGGACGTCCTTCTGCTACGTCCCTTCGGCCCTCAATCCAGCGGA
CCTTCCTTCCCGCGGCCTGCTGCCGGCTCTGCGGCCTCTTCCGCGTCTTCGCCTTCGCCCTCAGACGAGT
CGGATCTCCCTTTGGGCCGCCTCCCCGCATCGATACCGTCGACCTCGAGACCTAGAAAAACATGGAGCAA
TCACAAGTAGCAATACAGCAGCTACCAATGCTGATTGTGCCTGGCTAGAAGCACAAGAGGAGGAGGAGGT
GGGTTTTCCAGTCACACCTCAGGTACCTTTAAGACCAATGACTTACAAGGCAGCTGTAGATCTTAGCCAC
TTTTTAAAAGAAAAGGGGGGACTGGAAGGGCTAATTCACTCCCAACGAAGACAAGATATCCTTGATCTGT
GGATCTACCACACACAAGGCTACTTCCCTGATTGGCAGAACTACACACCAGGGCCAGGGATCAGATATCC
ACTGACCTTTGGATGGTGCTACAAGCTAGTACCAGTTGAGCAAGAGAAGGTAGAAGAAGCCAATGAAGGA
GAGAACACCCGCTTGTTACACCCTGTGAGCCTGCATGGGATGGATGACCCGGAGAGAGAAGTATTAGAGT
GGAGGTTTGACAGCCGCCTAGCATTTCATCACATGGCCCGAGAGCTGCATCCGGACTGTACTGGGTCTCT
CTGGTTAGACCAGATCTGAGCCTGGGAGCTCTCTGGCTAACTAGGGAACCCACTGCTTAAGCCTCAATAA
AGCTTGCCTTGAGTGCTTCAAGTAGTGTGTGCCCGTCTGTTGTGTGACTCTGGTAACTAGAGATCCCTCA
GACCCTTTTAGTCAGTGTGGAAAATCTCTAGCAGGGCCCGTTTAAACCCGCTGATCAGCCTCGACTGTGC
CTTCTAGTTGCCAGCCATCTGTTGTTTGCCCCTCCCCCGTGCCTTCCTTGACCCTGGAAGGTGCCACTCC
CACTGTCCTTTCCTAATAAAATGAGGAAATTGCATCGCATTGTCTGAGTAGGTGTCATTCTATTCTGGGG
GGTGGGGTGGGGCAGGACAGCAAGGGGGAGGATTGGGAAGACAATAGCAGGCATGCTGGGGATGCGGTGG
GCTCTATGGCTTCTGAGGCGGAAAGAACCAGCTGGGGCTCTAGGGGGTATCCCC
[124 nt withheld, positions 6845-6968]
C
[91 nt withheld, positions 6970-7060]
A
[49 nt withheld, positions 7062-7110]
CCTTTGACGTTGGAGTCCACGTTCTTT
[37 nt withheld, positions 7138-7174]
ACCCTATCTCGGTCTATTCTTTTGATTTATAAGGGATTTTGCCGATTTCGGCCTATTGGTTAAAAAATGA
GCTGATTTAACAAAAATTTAACGCGAATTAATTCTGTGGAATGTGTGTCAGTTAGGGTGTGGAAAGTCCC
CAGGCTCCCCAGCAGGCAGAAGTATGCAAAGCATGCATCTCAATTAGTCAGCAACCAGGTGTGGAAAGTC
CCCAGGCTCCCCAGCAGGCAGAAGTATGCAAAGCATGCATCTCAATTAGTCAGCAACCATAGTCCCGCCC
CTAACTCCGCCCATCCCGCCCCTAACTCCGCCCAGTTCCGCCCATTCTCCGCCCCATGGCTGACTAATTT
TTTTTATTTATGCAGAGGCCGAGGCCGCCTCTGCCTCTGAGCTATTCCAGAAGTAGTGAGGAGGCTTTTT
TGGAGGCCTAGGCTTTTGCAAAAAGCTCCCGGGAGCTTGTATATCCATTTTCGGATCTGATCAGCACGTG
TTGACAATTAATCATCGGCATAGTATATCGGCATAGTATAATACGACAAGGTGAGGAACTAAACCATGGC
CAAGTTGACCAGTGCCGTTCCGGTGCTCACCGCGCGCGACGTCGCCGGAGCGGTCGAGTTCTGGACCGAC
CGGCTCGGGTTCTCCCGGGACTTCGTGGAGGACGACTTCGCCGGTGTGGTCCGGGACGACGTGACCCTGT
TCATCAGCGCGGTCCAGGACCAGGTGGTGCCGGACAACACCCTGGCCTGGGTGTGGGTGCGCGGCCTGGA
CGAGCTGTACGCCGAGTGGTCGGAGGTCGTGTCCACGAACTTCCGGGACGCCTCCGGGCCGGCCATGACC
GAGATCGGCGAGCAGCCGTGGGGGCGGGAGTTCGCCCTGCGCGACCCGGCCGGCAACTGCGTGCACTTCG
TGGCCGAGGAGCAGGACTGACACGTGCTACGAGATTTCGATTCCACCGCCGCCTTCTATGAAAGGTTGGG
CTTCGGAATCGTTTTCCGGGACGCCGGCTGGATGATCCTCCAGCGCGGGGATCTCATGCTGGAGTTCTTC
GCCCACCCCAACTTGTTTATTGCAGCTTATAATGGTTACAAATAAAGCAATAGCATCACAAATTTCACAA
ATAAAGCATTTTTTTCACTGCATTCTAGTTGTGGTTTGTCCAAACTCATCAATGTATCTTATCATGTCTG
TATACCGTCGACCTCTAGCTAGAGCTTGGCGTAATCATGGTCATAGCTGTTTCCTGTGTGAAATTGTTAT
CCGCTCACAATTCCACACAACATACGAGCCGGAAGCATAAAGTGTAAAGCCTGGGGTGCCTAATGAGTGA
GCTAACTCACATTAATTGCGTTGCGCTCACTGCCCGCTTTCCAGTCGGGAAACCTGTCGTGCCAGCTGCA
TTAATGAATCGGCCAACGCGCGGGGAGAGGCGGTTTGCGTATTGGGCGCTCTTCCGCTTCCTCGCTCACT
GACTCGCTGCGCTCGGTCGTTCGGCTGCGGCGAGCGGTATCAGCTCACTCAAAGGCGGTAATACGGTTAT
CCACAGAATCAGGGGATAACGCAGGAAAGAACATGTGAGCAAAAGGCCAGCAAAAGGCCAGGAACCGTAA
AAAGGCCGCGTTGCTGGCGTTTTTCCATAGGCTCCGCCCCCCTGACGAGCATCACAAAAATCGACGCTCA
AGTCAGAGGTGGCGAAACCCGACAGGACTATAAAGATACCAGGCGTTTCCCCCTGGAAGCTCCCTCGTGC
GCTCTCCTGTTCCGACCCTGCCGCTTACCGGATACCTGTCCGCCTTTCTCCCTTCGGGAAGCGTGGCGCT
TTCTCATAGCTCACGCTGTAGGTATCTCAGTTCGGTGTAGGTCGTTCGCTCCAAGCTGGGCTGTGTGCAC
GAACCCCCCGTTCAGCCCGACCGCTGCGCCTTATCCGGTAACTATCGTCTTGAGTCCAACCCGGTAAGAC
ACGACTTATCGCCACTGGCAGCAGCCACTGGTAACAGGATTAGCAGAGCGAGGTATGTAGGCGGTGCTAC
AGAGTTCTTGAAGTGGTGGCCTAACTACGGCTACACTAGAAGAACAGTATTTGGTATCTGCGCTCTGCTG
AAGCCAGTTACCTTCGGAAAAAGAGTTGGTAGCTCTTGATCCGGCAAACAAACCACCGCTGGTAGCGGTG
GTTTTTTTGTTTGCAAGCAGCAGATTACGCGCAGAAAAAAAGGATCTCAAGAAGATCCTTTGATCTTTTC
TACGGGGTCTGACGCTCAGTGGAACGAAAACTCACGTTAAGGGATTTTGGTCATGAGATTATCAAAAAGG
ATCTTCACCTAGATCCTTTTAAATTAAAAATGAAGTTTTAAATCAATCTAAAGTATATATGAGTAAACTT
GGTCTGACAGTTACCAATGCTTAATCAGTGAGGCACCTATCTCAGCGATCTGTCTATTTCGTTCATCCAT
AGTTGCCTGACTCCCCGTCGTGTAGATAACTACGATACGGGAGGGCTTACCATCTGGCCCCAGTGCTGCA
ATGATACCGCGAGACCCACGCTCACCGGCTCCAGATTTATCAGCAATAAACCAGCCAGCCGGAAGGGCCG
AGCGCAGAAGTGGTCCTGCAACTTTATCCGCCTCCATCCAGTCTATTAATTGTTGCCGGGAAGCTAGAGT
AAGTAGTTCGCCAGTTAATAGTTTGCGCAACGTTGTTGCCATTGCTACAGGCATCGTGGTGTCACGCTCG
TCGTTTGGTATGGCTTCATTCAGCTCCGGTTCCCAACGATCAAGGCGAGTTACATGATCCCCCATGTTGT
GCAAAAAAGCGGTTAGCTCCTTCGGTCCTCCGATCGTTGTCAGAAGTAAGTTGGCCGCAGTGTTATCACT
CATGGTTATGGCAGCACTGCATAATTCTCTTACTGTCATGCCATCCGTAAGATGCTTTTCTGTGACTGGT
GAGTACTCAACCAAGTCATTCTGAGAATAGTGTATGCGGCGACCGAGTTGCTCTTGCCCGGCGTCAATAC
GGGATAATACCGCGCCACATAGCAGAACTTTAAAAGTGCTCATCATTGGAAAACGTTCTTCGGGGCGAAA
ACTCTCAAGGATCTTACCGCTGTTGAGATCCAGTTCGATGTAACCCACTCGTGCACCCAACTGATCTTCA
GCATCTTTTACTTTCACCAGCGTTTCTGGGTGAGCAAAAACAGGAAGGCAAAATGCCGCAAAAAAGGGAA
TAAGGGCGACACGGAAATGTTGAATACTCATACTCTTCCTTTTTCAATATTATTGAAGCATTTATCAGGG
TTATTGTCTCATGAGCGGATACATATTTGAATGTATTTAGAAAAATAAACAAATAGGGGTTCCGCGCACA
TTTCCCCGAAAAGTGCCACCTGAC
