>Addgene plasmid #31614 | FuPick-shRNA | addgene partial sequence | sequence record 36252 | H1 5'-tcgctatgtgttctgggaaa-3'
TTGGGATCTTATAAGTTCCCTATCAGTGATAGGGATCCCTATGAGTACCGCCTTATCCTTTCAAGAGAAG
GATAAGGCGGTACTCATAGTTTTCTAGCCCCAAGGGCGAATTCTGCAGATATCCATCACACTGGCGGCCG
CTCGAGCATGCATCTAGAGGGCCCAATTCGCCCTATAGTGAGTCGTATTACAATTCACTGGCCGTCGTTT
TACAACGTCGTGACTGGGAAAACCCTGGCGTTACCCAACTTAATCGCCTTGCAGCACATCCCCCTTTCGC
CAGCTGGCGTAATAGCGAAGAGGCCCGCACCGATTAACCCGTGTCGGCTCCAGATCTGGCCTCCGCGCCG
GGTTTTGGCGCCTCCCGCGGGCGCCCCCCTCCTCACGGCGAGCGCTGCCACGTCAGACGAAGGGCGCAGC
GAGCGTCCTGATCCTTCCGCCCGGACGCTCAGGACAGCGGCCCGCTGCTCATAAGACTCGGCCTTAGAAC
CCCAGTATCAGCAGAAGGACATTTTAGGACGGGACTTGGGTGACTCTAGGGCACTGGTTTTCTTTCCAGA
GAGCGGAACAGGCGAGGAAAAGTAGTCCCTTCTCGGCGATTCTGCGGAGGGATCTCCGTGGGGCGGTGAA
CGCCGATGATTATATAAGGACGCGCCGGGTGTGGCACAGCTAGTTCCGTCGCAGCCGGGATTTGGGTCGC
GGTTCTTGTTTGTGGATCGCTGTGATCGTCACTTGGTGAGTAGCGGGCTGCTGGGCTGGCCGGGGCTTTC
GTGGCCGCCGGGCCGCTCGGTGGGACGGAAGCGTGTGGAGAGACCGCCAAGGGCTGTAGTCTGGGTCCG
